Addgene plasmid #199965: YP24
Purpose: Yeast/E coli shuttle vector expressing GFP from synthetic yeast promoter 24
Depositing lab: Farren Isaacs. Depositing organization: Yale University. Publication: Cross-kingdom expression of synthetic genetic elements promotes discovery of metabolites in the human microbiome. Patel JR, Oh J, Wang S, Crawford JM, Isaacs FJ. Cell. 2022 Apr 28;185(9):1487-1505.e14. doi: 10.1016/j.cell.2022.03.008. Epub 2022 Apr 1. PubMed 35366417.
Backbone
  Vector backbone: pRCVS6H
  Vector type: Yeast Expression
  Selectable markers: Hygromycin
Growth in bacteria
  Bacterial resistance: Ampicillin, 100 μg/mL
  Growth temperature: 37°C
  Growth strain: BL21
  Copy number: Low Copy
Gene/Insert
  Gene/Insert name: GFP
  Species: Synthetic
  Cloning method: Gibson Cloning
Terms and licenses: Academic/Nonprofit Terms; Industry Terms: Not Available to Industry
How to cite: YP24 was a gift from Farren Isaacs (Addgene plasmid # 199965 ; http://n2t.net/addgene:199965 ; RRID:Addgene_199965)
