[The description below was written by a language model from this plasmid's Addgene catalogue record and pLannotate feature annotations shown in this document.]
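Description:
YP24 is a yeast/E. coli shuttle vector of about 5.7 kb, built on the pRCVS6H backbone, that expresses a green fluorescent reporter from a synthetic yeast promoter designated number 24. In bacteria it is maintained through a ColE1/pMB1-type origin and selected with ampicillin via the β-lactamase gene and its native promoter. The catalogue lists the plasmid as low copy, whereas the annotation software labels the origin as a high-copy type, so the two sources differ on this point. In yeast, fragments of the CEN4 centromere and the ARS1 autonomously replicating sequence provide replication and stable segregation, as expected for a centromeric, low-copy episome. Selection there relies on the hphMX6 cassette, which confers hygromycin resistance and ends in the Ashbya gossypii TEF terminator.

The payload is a single reporter unit. The catalogue calls the insert GFP of synthetic origin, while the automated annotation matches the open reading frame to mUkG, a constitutively fluorescent green protein derived from a Sarcophyton soft coral. The coding sequence is followed by the S. cerevisiae CYC1 terminator. The synthetic promoter itself is not annotated in the feature table, though it presumably occupies the short unannotated stretch just upstream of the reporter. A T7 promoter lies near the end of the circular map, just upstream of this region, which would allow transcription by T7 RNA polymerase in a suitable bacterial host. The construct was assembled by Gibson cloning, and it appears to be one member of a numbered series of promoter–reporter plasmids. Fluorescence output serves to measure the strength of the synthetic regulatory element, in work concerned with expressing synthetic genetic elements across different host organisms.
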