Features (pLannotate 1.2.2; 11 found; start..end, strand, type, name):
    199..867     +  CDS            mUkG: mUkG is a basic (constitutively fluorescent) green fluorescent protein published in 2008, derived from Sarcophyton sp.. It has moderate acid sensitivity.
    922..1111    +  terminator     CYC1 terminator: S. cerevisiae CYC1; transcription terminator for CYC1
   1351..2926    +  gene           hphMX6: yeast selectable marker conferring hygromycin resistance
   2729..2926    +  terminator     TEF terminator: Ashbya gossypii TEF terminator
   3041..3629    -  rep_origin     ori: high-copy-number ColE1/pMB1/pBR322/pUC origin of replication
   3800..4660    -  CDS            AmpR: β-lactamase; bla; confers resistance to ampicillin, carbenicillin, and related antibiotics
   4661..4765    -  promoter       AmpR promoter: bla
   4792..4842    +  misc_feature   bom (fragment): basis of mobility region from pBR322
   4971..5140    -  misc_feature   CEN4 (fragment): S. cerevisiae CEN4 centromere
   5141..5567    +  rep_origin     ARS1 (fragment): S. cerevisiae autonomously replicating sequence ARS1
   5673..5691    +  promoter       T7 promoter: promoter for bacteriophage T7 RNA polymerase
>Addgene plasmid #199965 | YP24 | addgene full sequence | sequence record 405051 | Addgene NGS Result
TTTTTTTTTTTTTTTATCCCGCGCCGCTCAACGGCACAGAGGGGCACTGAAATTTTAGCATGTGAGCGTT
ATTTTTTTTTAAACTTCTTTTTAAATATAAAAGGGTCCCTGGGTTTGCGTACTTTATCCGTCATTTTTAC
AAGATCAACTAAGAACTTTTTAACTAACTAACTTAAAGAGGAGAAAGGTACCATGGTCAGTGTCATCAAA
GAAGAAATGAAGATCAAGTTGCACATGGAAGGTAACGTTAATGGTCATGCCTTTGTTATTGAAGGTGATG
GTAAAGGTAAACCATACGATGGTACTCAAACTTTGAACTTGACTGTCAAAGAAGGTGCTCCATTGCCATT
CTCTTACGATATTTTGACTAACGCCTTCCAATACGGTAATAGAGCTTTTACTAAGTACCCAGCCGATATC
CCAGATTACTTTAAGCAAACTTTTCCAGAAGGTTACTCCTGGGAAAGAACTATGTCTTACGAAGATAACG
CTATCTGCAACGTCAGATCCGAAATTTCTATGGAAGGTGATTGCTTCATCTACAAGATCAGATTCGATGG
TAAGAACTTTCCACCAAATGGTCCAGTCATGCAAAAAAAGACTTTGAAGTGGGAACCATCCACCGAAATG
ATGTATGTTAGAGATGGTTTCTTGATGGGTGATGTCAATATGGCTTTGTTGTTGGAAGGTGGTGGTCATC
ATAGATGTGATTTCAAGACTTCTTACAAGGCCAAGAAGGTTGTTCAATTGCCAGATGCTCATAAGATCGA
TCACAGAATCGAAATCTTGTCCCACGATAGAGATTACTCCAAGGTTAAGTTGTACGAAAACGCTGTTGCT
AGAAACTCTTTGTTGCCATCTCAAGCTTCTAAGTAACATGTAATTAGTTATGTCACGCTTACATTCACGC
CCTCCCCCCACATCCGCTCTAACCGAAAAGGAAGGAGTTAGACAACCTGAAGTCTAGGTCCCTATTTATT
TTTTTATAGTTATGTTAGTATTAAGAACGTTATTTATATTTCAAATTTTTCTTTTTTTTCTGTACAGACG
CGTGTACGCATGTAACATTATACTGAAAACCTTGCTTGAGAAGGTTTTGGGACGCTCGAAGGCTTTGTGG
AGGTCGACACGAGCGACTGAGTTCGGACGTCACGACCTGCCTGGATATCGTGCACCGCTCGTGCACTGAC
GTCATGATCGACGAGTCGCACAGAGGCCTCTGACACTGACTCGACCTGACTAGCGTCGAGCAGTGACGAC
CTGCCCGGGCACAGCAACTGTGCCACTCGTCTGATCCGTCGTCCCATCGGCTGAATCGATGCCTCGTCCC
CGCCGGGTCACCCGGCCAGCGACATGGAGGCCCAGAATACCCTCCTTGACAGTCTTGACGTGCGCAGCTC
AGGGGCATGATGTGACTGTCGCCCGTACATTTAGCCCATACATCCCCATGTATAATCATTTGCATCCATA
CATTTTGATGGCCGCACGGCGCGAAGCAAAAATTACGGCACCTCGCTGCAGACCTGCGAGCAGGGAAACG
CTCCCCTCACAGACGCGTTGAATTGTCCCCACGCCGCGCCCCTGTAGAGAAATATAAAAGGTTAGGATTT
GCCACTGAGGTTCTTCTTTCATATACTTCCTTTTAAAATCTTGCTAGGATACAGTTCTCACATCACATCC
GAACATAAACAACCATGGGTAAAAAGCCTGAACTCACCGCGACGTCTGTCGAGAAGTTTCTGATCGAAAA
GTTCGACAGCGTCTCCGACCTGATGCAGCTCTCGGAGGGCGAAGAATCTCGTGCTTTCAGCTTCGATGTA
GGAGGGCGTGGATATGTCCTGCGGGTAAATAGCTGCGCCGATGGTTTCTACAAAGATCGTTATGTTTATC
GGCACTTTGCATCGGCCGCGCTCCCGATTCCGGAAGTGCTTGACATTGGGGAGTTCAGCGAGAGCCTGAC
CTATTGCATCTCCCGCCGTGCACAGGGTGTCACGTTGCAAGACCTGCCTGAAACCGAACTGCCCGCTGTT
CTGCAGCCGGTCGCGGAGGCCATGGATGCGATCGCTGCGGCCGATCTTAGCCAGACGAGCGGGTTCGGCC
CATTCGGACCGCAAGGAATCGGTCAATACACTACATGGCGTGATTTCATATGCGCGATTGCTGATCCCCA
TGTGTATCACTGGCAAACTGTGATGGACGACACCGTCAGTGCGTCCGTCGCGCAGGCTCTCGATGAGCTG
ATGCTTTGGGCCGAGGACTGCCCCGAAGTCCGGCACCTCGTGCACGCGGATTTCGGCTCCAACAATGTCC
TGACGGACAATGGCCGCATAACAGCGGTCATTGACTGGAGCGAGGCGATGTTCGGGGATTCCCAATACGA
GGTCGCCAACATCTTCTTCTGGAGGCCGTGGTTGGCTTGTATGGAGCAACAGACGCGCTACTTCGAGCGG
AGGCATCCGGAGCTTGCAGGATCGCCGCGGCTCCGGGCGTATATGCTCCGCATTGGTCTTGACCAACTCT
ATCAGAGCTTGGTTGACGGCAATTTCGATGATGCAGCTTGGGCGCAGGGTCGATGCGACGCAATCGTCCG
ATCCGGAGCCGGGACTGTCGGGCGTACACAAATCGCCCGCAGAAGCGCGGCCGTCTGGACCGATGGCTGT
GTAGAAGTACTCGCCGATAGTGGAAACCGACGCCCCAGCACTCGTCCGAGGGCAAAGGAATAATCAGTAC
TGACAATAAAAAGATTCTTGTTTTCAAGAACTTGTCATTTGTATAGTTTTTTTATATTGTAGTTGTTCTA
TTTTAATCAAATGTTAGCGTGATTTATATTTTTTTTCGCCTCGACATCATCTGCCCAGATGCGAAGTTAA
GTGCGCAGAAAGTAATATCATGCGTCAATCGTATGTGAATGCTGGTCGCTATACTGCTATCGATGTGGCA
GTGCGTCCAGCTCAGTCAGACTCAGTCCTGGTGTCGTCAGCCTGTGAGCAAAAGGCCAGCAAAAGGCCAG
GAACCGTAAAAAGGCCGCGTTGCTGGCGTTTTTCCATAGGCTCCGCCCCCCTGACGAGCATCACAAAAAT
CGACGCTCAAGTCAGAGGTGGCGAAACCCGACAGGACTATAAAGATACCAGGCGTTTCCCCCTGGAAGCT
CCCTCGTGCGCTCTCCTGTTCCGACCCTGCCGCTTACCGGATACCTGTCCGCCTTTCTCCCTTCGGGAAG
CGTGGCGCTTTCTCATAGCTCACGCTGTAGGTATCTCAGTTCGGTGTAGGTCGTTCGCTCCAAGCTGGGC
TGTGTGCACGAACCCCCCGTTCAGCCCGACCGCTGCGCCTTATCCGGTAACTATCGTCTTGAGTCCAACC
CGGTAAGACACGACTTATCGCCACTGGCAGCAGCCACTGGTAACAGGATTAGCAGAGCGAGGTATGTAGG
CGGTGCTACAGAGTTCTTGAAGTGGTGGCCTAACTACGGCTACACTAGAAGAACAGTATTTGGTATCTGC
GCTCTGCTGAAGCCAGTTACCTTCGGAAAAAGAGTTGGTAGCTCTTGATCCGGCAAACAAACCACCGCTG
GTAGCGGTGGTTTTTTTGTTTGCAAGCAGCAGATTACGCGCAGAAAAAAAGGATCTCAAGAAGATCCTTT
GATCTTTTCTACGGGGTCTGACGCTCAGTGGAACGAAAACTCACGTTAAGGGATTTTGGTCATGAGATTA
TCAAAAAGGATCTTCACCTAGATCCTTTTAAATTAAAAATGAAGTTTTAAATCAATCTAAAGTATATATG
AGTAAACTTGGTCTGACAGTTACCAATGCTTAATCAGTGAGGCACCTATCTCAGCGATCTGTCTATTTCG
TTCATCCATAGTTGCCTGACTCCCCGTCGTGTAGATAACTACGATACGGGAGGGCTTACCATCTGGCCCC
AGTGCTGCAATGATACCGCGAGACCCACGCTCACCGGCTCCAGATTTATCAGCAATAAACCAGCCAGCCG
GAAGGGCCGAGCGCAGAAGTGGTCCTGCAACTTTATCCGCCTCCATCCAGTCTATTAATTGTTGCCGGGA
AGCTAGAGTAAGTAGTTCGCCAGTTAATAGTTTGCGCAACGTTGTTGCCATTGCTACAGGCATCGTGGTG
TCACGCTCGTCGTTTGGTATGGCTTCATTCAGCTCCGGTTCCCAACGATCAAGGCGAGTTACATGATCCC
CCATGTTGTGCAAAAAAGCGGTTAGCTCCTTCGGTCCTCCGATCGTTGTCAGAAGTAAGTTGGCCGCAGT
GTTATCACTCATGGTTATGGCAGCACTGCATAATTCTCTTACTGTCATGCCATCCGTAAGATGCTTTTCT
GTGACTGGTGAGTACTCAACCAAGTCATTCTGAGAATAGTGTATGCGGCGACCGAGTTGCTCTTGCCCGG
CGTCAATACGGGATAATACCGCGCCACATAGCAGAACTTTAAAAGTGCTCATCATTGGAAAACGTTCTTC
GGGGCGAAAACTCTCAAGGATCTTACCGCTGTTGAGATCCAGTTCGATGTAACCCACTCGTGCACCCAAC
TGATCTTCAGCATCTTTTACTTTCACCAGCGTTTCTGGGTGAGCAAAAACAGGAAGGCAAAATGCCGCAA
AAAAGGGAATAAGGGCGACACGGAAATGTTGAATACTCATACTCTTCCTTTTTCAATATTATTGAAGCAT
TTATCAGGGTTATTGTCTCATGAGCGGATACATATTTGAATGTATTTAGAAAAATAAACAAATAGGGGTT
CCGCGCACATTTCCCCGAAAAGTGCCACCTGATGCGGTGTGAAATACCGCACAGATGCGTAAGGAGAAAA
TACCGCATCAGGGTCAGTCACAGTGGAGCCTAGCACTCACTCAGCGTGACGGCTCAGAGCAGAATTCACG
AGCCAGAAATAGTAACTTTTGCCTAAATCACAAATTGCAAAATTTAATTGCTTGCAAAAGGTCACATGCT
TATAATCAACTTTTTTAAAAATTTAAAATACTTTTTTATTTTTTATTTTTAAACATAAATGAAATAATTT
ATTTATTGTTTATGATTACCGAAACATAAAACCTGCTCAAGAAAAAGAAACTGTTTTGTCCTTGGAAAAA
AAGCACTACCTAGGAGCGGCCAAAATGCCGGCTTACATTTTATGTTAGCTGGTGGACTGACGCCAGAAAA
TGTTGGTGATGCGCTTAGATTAAATGGCGTTATTGGTGTTGATGTAAGCGGAGGTGTGGAGACAAATGGT
GTAAAAGACTCTAACAAAATAGCAAATTTCGTCAAAAATGCTAAGAAATAGGTTATTACTGAGTAGTATT
TATTTAAGTATTGTTTGTGCACTTGCCTGCAAGCCTTTTGAAAAGCAAGCATAAAAGATCTAAACATAAA
ATCTGTAAAATAACAAGATGTAAAGATAATGCTAAATCATTTGGCTTTTTGATTGATTGTACAGGAAAAT
ATACATCGCAGGGGGTTGACTTTTACCATTTCACCGCAATGGAATTAAACTTGTTGAAGAGAATGTTCAC
AGGCGCATACGCTACAATGACCCGATTCTTGCTAGCCGAATTCCAGTCAGGCTGCTAGCACCAGAGCTAC
GTGACCGCAGGACTAGCTCCAGCTGAGCGACACGCGAACAGGTGTAGAGTCAGTCGTGCTGCAAGGTCGC
ACTAATACGACTCACTATAGGG
