>Addgene plasmid #199965 | YP24 | depositor partial sequence | sequence record 387782 | Promoter Sequence
TTTTTTTTTTTTTTTATCCCGCGCCGCTCAACGGCACAGAGGGGCACTGAAATTTTAGCATGTGAGCGTT
ATTTTTTTTTAAACTTCTTTTTAAATATAAAAGGGTCCCTGGGTTTGCGTACTTTATCCGTCATTTTTAC
AAGATCAACTAAGAACTTTTTAACTAACTAA
